Addgene plasmid #217427: pLJC2-TK2-3xFLAG
Purpose: Lentiviral overexpression of human TK2
Depositing lab: Jason Cantor. Depositing organization: Morgridge Institute for Research. Publication: Conditional lethality profiling reveals anticancer mechanisms of action and drug-nutrient interactions. Flickinger KM, Wilson KM, Rossiter NJ, Hunger AL, Vishwasrao PV, Lee TD, Mellado Fritz CA, Richards RM, Hall MD, Cantor JR. Sci Adv. 2024 Oct 4;10(40):eadq3591. doi: 10.1126/sciadv.adq3591. Epub 2024 Oct 4. PubMed 39365851.
Backbone
  Vector backbone: pLJC2
  Vector type: Mammalian Expression, Lentiviral
  Selectable markers: Puromycin
Growth in bacteria
  Bacterial resistance: Ampicillin, 100 μg/mL
  Growth temperature: 37°C
  Growth strain: NEB Stable
  Copy number: High Copy
Gene/Insert
  Gene/Insert name: TK2
  Species: H. sapiens (human)
  Mutation: Insert sequence is a codon-optimized gBLOCK (IDT)
  Entrez Gene: TK2 (a.k.a. MTDPS2, MTTK, PEOB3, SCA31, TK2-EXT)
  Promoter: CMV
  Tag / fusion protein: 3xFLAG (C terminal on insert)
  Cloning method: Restriction Enzyme; 5′ cloning site PacI (unknown if destroyed); 3′ cloning site NotI (unknown if destroyed)
  Sequencing primers: 5′ TGTACGGTGGGAGGTCTATATAAG; 3′ CCCTTTTCTTTTAAAATTGTGGATGAATACTGCC
Terms and licenses: Academic/Nonprofit Terms; Industry Terms: Not Available to Industry
Depositor comments: Please visit https://doi.org/10.1101/2023.06.04.543621 for bioRxiv preprint.
How to cite: pLJC2-TK2-3xFLAG was a gift from Jason Cantor (Addgene plasmid # 217427 ; http://n2t.net/addgene:217427 ; RRID:Addgene_217427)
