[The description below was written by a language model from this plasmid's Addgene catalogue record and pLannotate feature annotations shown in this document.]
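Description:
pLJC2-TK2-3xFLAG is a lentiviral mammalian expression plasmid of about 8.2 kb, built on the pLJC2 backbone for stable overexpression of human thymidine kinase 2 (TK2). In bacteria it is maintained through a high-copy ColE1/pUC-type origin and selected with ampicillin via the β-lactamase gene. The backbone also carries an f1 origin, an SV40 origin, and remnants of a cloning vector (lac promoter/operator, lacZα and lacI fragments, and T3 and T7 promoters).

The transfer cassette has a third-generation, self-inactivating layout. An RSV promoter drives a truncated HIV-1 5' LTR, so genomic RNA can be produced without Tat. This is followed by the Ψ packaging signal with a partial gag sequence and the Rev response element for Rev-dependent nuclear export. The cassette ends in a ΔU3 3' LTR that disables LTR promoter activity after integration, with an SV40 polyadenylation signal downstream. A residual U6 promoter fragment sits just upstream of the expression unit, probably a leftover from an ancestral vector.

Within the provirus, a partial CMV enhancer and the CMV promoter drive a codon-optimized synthetic TK2 open reading frame, cloned between PacI and NotI sites and fused at its C terminus to a 3xFLAG epitope for immunodetection or immunoprecipitation. TK2 is the mitochondrial kinase that phosphorylates thymidine, deoxycytidine and deoxyuridine. A cPPT/CTS element lies downstream of the insert, followed by a human PGK promoter driving puromycin N-acetyltransferase, which allows selection of transduced cells. The construct is intended for producing lentivirus to generate TK2-overexpressing human cell lines, and it was deposited with a study on anticancer drug mechanisms and drug–nutrient interactions.
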