Features (pLannotate 1.2.2; 29 found; start..end, strand, type, name):
      1..589     +  rep_origin     ori: high-copy-number ColE1/pMB1/pBR322/pUC origin of replication
    772..864     +  CDS            lacI (fragment): lac repressor; lacI; The lac repressor binds to the lac operator to inhibit transcription in E. coli. This inhibition can be relieved by adding lactose or isopropyl-β-D-thiogalactopyranoside (IPTG).
    877..898     +  protein_bind   CAP binding site: CAP binding activates transcription in the presence of cAMP. E. coli catabolite activator protein
    913..943     +  promoter       lac promoter: promoter for the E. coli lac operon
    951..967     +  protein_bind   lac operator: The lac repressor binds to the lac operator to inhibit transcription in E. coli. This inhibition can be relieved by adding lactose or isopropyl-β-D-thiogalactopyranoside (IPTG). lac repressor encoded by lacI
   1012..1030    +  promoter       T3 promoter: promoter for bacteriophage T3 RNA polymerase
   1058..1284    +  promoter       RSV promoter: Rous sarcoma virus enhancer/promoter
   1285..1465    +  LTR            5' LTR (truncated): truncated 5' long terminal repeat (LTR) from HIV-1
   1512..1637    +  misc_feature   HIV-1 Ψ: packaging signal of human immunodeficiency virus type 1
   1621..1984    +  CDS            HIV-1 gag (fragment): gag protein from human immunodeficiency virus 1; gag
   2130..2363    +  misc_feature   RRE: The Rev response element (RRE) of HIV-1 allows for Rev-dependent mRNA export from the nucleus to the cytoplasm.
   2740..2840    +  CDS            Rev (fragment): human immunodeficiency virus 1 (HIV-1) Rev protein; rev; enhances nuclear export of unspliced and incompletely spliced viral mRNAs
   2890..3073    +  promoter       U6 promoter (fragment): RNA polymerase III promoter for human U6 snRNA
   3064..3198    +  enhancer       CMV enhancer (fragment): human cytomegalovirus immediate early enhancer; contains an 18-bp deletion relative to the standard CMV enhancer
   3199..3402    +  promoter       CMV promoter: human cytomegalovirus (CMV) immediate early promoter
   3455..4249    +  CDS            TK2: KITM_HUMAN - Experimental evidence at protein level: Swiss-Prot protein existence level 1. Phosphorylates thymidine, deoxycytidine, and deoxyuridine in the mitochondrial matrix. In non-replicating cells, where cytosolic dNTP synthesis is down-regulated, mtDNA synthesis depends solely on TK2 and DGUOK. Widely used as target of antiviral and chemotherapeutic agents. From Homo sapiens (Human).
   4271..4336    +  CDS            3xFLAG: three tandem FLAG® epitope tags, followed by an enterokinase cleavage site
   4384..4501    +  misc_feature   cPPT/CTS: central polypurine tract and central termination sequence of HIV-1
   4550..5060    +  promoter       hPGK promoter: human phosphoglycerate kinase 1 promoter
   5082..5681    +  CDS            PuroR: puromycin N-acetyltransferase; pac from Streptomyces alboniger; confers resistance to puromycin
   5724..5807    +  CDS            nef (fragment): NEF_HV1Z2 - Experimental evidence at protein level: Swiss-Prot protein existence level 1. Extracellular Nef protein targets CD4(+) T-lymphocytes for apoptosis by interacting with CXCR4 surface receptors. From Human immunodeficiency virus type 1 group M subtype D (isolate Z2/CDC-Z34) (HIV-1).
   5809..6042    +  LTR            3' LTR (ΔU3): self-inactivating 3' long terminal repeat (LTR) from HIV-1
   6114..6235    +  polyA_signal   SV40 poly(A) signal: SV40 polyadenylation signal
   6275..6410    +  rep_origin     SV40 ori: SV40 origin of replication
   6431..6449    -  promoter       T7 promoter: promoter for bacteriophage T7 RNA polymerase
   6457..6612    +  CDS            lacZα (fragment): LacZα fragment of β-galactosidase; lacZ fragment
   6617..7045    +  rep_origin     f1 ori (sequence partly withheld): f1 bacteriophage origin of replication; arrow indicates direction of (+) strand synthesis
   7098..7202    +  promoter       AmpR promoter: bla
   7203..8063    +  CDS            AmpR: β-lactamase; bla; confers resistance to ampicillin, carbenicillin, and related antibiotics
>Addgene plasmid #217427 | pLJC2-TK2-3xFLAG | addgene full sequence | sequence record 429393 | Addgene NGS Result
TTGAGATCCTTTTTTTCTGCGCGTAATCTGCTGCTTGCAAACAAAAAAACCACCGCTACCAGCGGTGGTT
TGTTTGCCGGATCAAGAGCTACCAACTCTTTTTCCGAAGGTAACTGGCTTCAGCAGAGCGCAGATACCAA
ATACTGTTCTTCTAGTGTAGCCGTAGTTAGGCCACCACTTCAAGAACTCTGTAGCACCGCCTACATACCT
CGCTCTGCTAATCCTGTTACCAGTGGCTGCTGCCAGTGGCGATAAGTCGTGTCTTACCGGGTTGGACTCA
AGACGATAGTTACCGGATAAGGCGCAGCGGTCGGGCTGAACGGGGGGTTCGTGCACACAGCCCAGCTTGG
AGCGAACGACCTACACCGAACTGAGATACCTACAGCGTGAGCTATGAGAAAGCGCCACGCTTCCCGAAGG
GAGAAAGGCGGACAGGTATCCGGTAAGCGGCAGGGTCGGAACAGGAGAGCGCACGAGGGAGCTTCCAGGG
GGAAACGCCTGGTATCTTTATAGTCCTGTCGGGTTTCGCCACCTCTGACTTGAGCGTCGATTTTTGTGAT
GCTCGTCAGGGGGGCGGAGCCTATGGAAAAACGCCAGCAACGCGGCCTTTTTACGGTTCCTGGCCTTTTG
CTGGCCTTTTGCTCACATGTTCTTTCCTGCGTTATCCCCTGATTCTGTGGATAACCGTATTACCGCCTTT
GAGTGAGCTGATACCGCTCGCCGCAGCCGAACGACCGAGCGCAGCGAGTCAGTGAGCGAGGAAGCGGAAG
AGCGCCCAATACGCAAACCGCCTCTCCCCGCGCGTTGGCCGATTCATTAATGCAGCTGGCACGACAGGTT
TCCCGACTGGAAAGCGGGCAGTGAGCGCAACGCAATTAATGTGAGTTAGCTCACTCATTAGGCACCCCAG
GCTTTACACTTTATGCTTCCGGCTCGTATGTTGTGTGGAATTGTGAGCGGATAACAATTTCACACAGGAA
ACAGCTATGACCATGATTACGCCAAGCGCGCAATTAACCCTCACTAAAGGGAACAAAAGCTGGAGCTGCA
AGCTTAATGTAGTCTTATGCAATACTCTTGTAGTCTTGCAACATGGTAACGATGAGTTAGCAACATGCCT
TACAAGGAGAGAAAAAGCACCGTGCATGCCGATTGGTGGAAGTAAGGTGGTACGATCGTGCCTTATTAGG
AAGGCAACAGACGGGTCTGACATGGATTGGACGAACCACTGAATTGCCGCATTGCAGAGATATTGTATTT
AAGTGCCTAGCTCGATACATAAACGGGTCTCTCTGGTTAGACCAGATCTGAGCCTGGGAGCTCTCTGGCT
AACTAGGGAACCCACTGCTTAAGCCTCAATAAAGCTTGCCTTGAGTGCTTCAAGTAGTGTGTGCCCGTCT
GTTGTGTGACTCTGGTAACTAGAGATCCCTCAGACCCTTTTAGTCAGTGTGGAAAATCTCTAGCAGTGGC
GCCCGAACAGGGACTTGAAAGCGAAAGGGAAACCAGAGGAGCTCTCTCGACGCAGGACTCGGCTTGCTGA
AGCGCGCACGGCAAGAGGCGAGGGGCGGCGACTGGTGAGTACGCCAAAAATTTTGACTAGCGGAGGCTAG
AAGGAGAGAGATGGGTGCGAGAGCGTCAGTATTAAGCGGGGGAGAATTAGATCGCGATGGGAAAAAATTC
GGTTAAGGCCAGGGGGAAAGAAAAAATATAAATTAAAACATATAGTATGGGCAAGCAGGGAGCTAGAACG
ATTCGCAGTTAATCCTGGCCTGTTAGAAACATCAGAAGGCTGTAGACAAATACTGGGACAGCTACAACCA
TCCCTTCAGACAGGATCAGAAGAACTTAGATCATTATATAATACAGTAGCAACCCTCTATTGTGTGCATC
AAAGGATAGAGATAAAAGACACCAAGGAAGCTTTAGACAAGATAGAGGAAGAGCAAAACAAAAGTAAGAC
CACCGCACAGCAAGCAGCAGCTGATCTTCAGACCTGGAGGAGGAGATATGAGGGACAATTGGAGAAGTGA
ATTATATAAATATAAAGTAGTAAAAATTGAACCATTAGGAGTAGCACCCACCAAGGCAAAGAGAAGAGTG
GTGCAGAGAGAAAAAAGAGCAGTGGGAATAGGAGCTTTGTTCCTTGGGTTCTTGGGAGCAGCAGGAAGCA
CTATGGGCGCAGCGTCAATGACGCTGACGGTACAGGCCAGACAATTATTGTCTGGTATAGTGCAGCAGCA
GAACAATTTGCTGAGGGCTATTGAGGCGCAACAGCATCTGTTGCAACTCACAGTCTGGGGCATCAAGCAG
CTCCAGGCAAGAATCCTGGCTGTGGAAAGATACCTAAAGGATCAACAGCTCCTGGGGATTTGGGGTTGCT
CTGGAAAACTCATTTGCACCACTGCTGTGCCTTGGAATGCTAGTTGGAGTAATAAATCTCTGGAACAGAT
TTGGAATCACACGACCTGGATGGAGTGGGACAGAGAAATTAACAATTACACAAGCTTAATACACTCCTTA
ATTGAAGAATCGCAAAACCAGCAAGAAAAGAATGAACAAGAATTATTGGAATTAGATAAATGGGCAAGTT
TGTGGAATTGGTTTAACATAACAAATTGGCTGTGGTATATAAAATTATTCATAATGATAGTAGGAGGCTT
GGTAGGTTTAAGAATAGTTTTTGCTGTACTTTCTATAGTGAATAGAGTTAGGCAGGGATATTCACCATTA
TCGTTTCAGACCCACCTCCCAACCCCGAGGGGACCCGACAGGCCCGAAGGAATAGAAGAAGAAGGTGGAG
AGAGAGACAGAGACAGATCCATTCGATTAGTGAACGGATCTCGACGGTATCGATCACGAGACTAGCCTCG
AGCAGCAGCCCCCTTCACCGAGGGCCTATTTCCCATGATTCCTTCATATTTGCATATACGATACAAGGCT
GTTAGAGAGATAATTGGAATTAATTTGACTGTAAACACAAAGATATTAGTACAAAATACGTGACGTAGAA
AGTAATAATTTCTTGGGTAGTTTGCAGTTTTAAAATTATGTTTTAAAATGGACTATCATATGCCAAGTAC
GCCCCCTATTGACGTCAATGACGGTAAATGGCCCGCCTGGCATTATGCCCAGTACATGACCTTATGGGAC
TTTCCTACTTGGCAGTACATCTACGTATTAGTCATCGCTATTACCATGGTGATGCGGTTTTGGCAGTACA
TCAATGGGCGTGGATAGCGGTTTGACTCACGGGGATTTCCAAGTCTCCACCCCATTGACGTCAATGGGAG
TTTGTTTTGGCACCAAAATCAACGGGACTTTCCAAAATGTCGTAACAACTCCGCCCCATTGACGCAAATG
GGCGGTAGGCGTGTACGGTGGGAGGTCTATATAAGCAGAGCTGGTTTAGTGAACCGTCAGATCCGCTAGC
GCTACCGGTTTAATTAACCCGGCTATGTTGCTGTGGCCCTTGCGAGGGTGGGCAGCTAGAGCCCTCAGAT
GTTTCGGTCCGGGTTCACGAGGGAGTCCGGCATCAGGACCCGGACCTCGGCGCGTACAACGACGCGCTTG
GCCGCCAGATAAGGAGCAAGAGAAGGAAAAGAAATCAGTAATCTGTGTGGAGGGTAACATAGCTAGTGGG
AAGACAACCTGTCTCGAGTTCTTCAGCAATGCCACGGACGTAGAAGTCCTGACGGAACCCGTATCAAAAT
GGAGGAACGTTCGGGGTCACAACCCCCTGGGTCTCATGTACCATGATGCAAGCAGATGGGGTCTTACCCT
GCAGACTTATGTGCAGCTTACTATGTTGGATCGACATACCCGCCCGCAGGTTTCTAGTGTACGGTTGATG
GAGAGGAGCATACACAGTGCCCGCTATATCTTTGTCGAAAACCTCTACAGGTCCGGCAAAATGCCCGAGG
TCGATTACGTTGTACTCAGTGAGTGGTTTGATTGGATACTGAGAAATATGGACGTGTCCGTTGACCTCAT
CGTGTACCTCCGGACTAATCCCGAAACCTGCTATCAACGACTCAAGAAGCGCTGTAGGGAAGAAGAGAAG
GTGATCCCACTGGAGTATCTTGAAGCCATTCACCATTTGCACGAGGAATGGTTGATCAAGGGTTCTCTCT
TTCCTATGGCAGCACCGGTGTTGGTGATAGAAGCCGACCATCACATGGAAAGAATGTTGGAGTTGTTTGA
ACAGAACAGAGACAGGATACTTACACCAGAAAATCGCAAACACTGCCCAGGAGGCAGCGCGGCCGCAGGC
GACTACAAAGACCATGACGGTGATTATAAAGATCATGACATTGATTACAAGGATGACGATGACAAGTAAT
AAGAATTCTCGACCTCGAGACAAATGGCAGTATTCATCCACAATTTTAAAAGAAAAGGGGGGATTGGGGG
GTACAGTGCAGGGGAAAGAATAGTAGACATAATAGCAACAGACATACAAACTAAAGAATTACAAAAACAA
ATTACAAAAATTCAAAATTTTCGGGTTTATTACAGGGACAGCAGAGATCCACTTTGGCCGCGGCTCGAGG
GGGTTGGGGTTGCGCCTTTTCCAAGGCAGCCCTGGGTTTGCGCAGGGACGCGGCTGCTCTGGGCGTGGTT
CCGGGAAACGCAGCGGCGCCGACCCTGGGTCTCGCACATTCTTCACGTCCGTTCGCAGCGTCACCCGGAT
CTTCGCCGCTACCCTTGTGGGCCCCCCGGCGACGCTTCCTGCTCCGCCCCTAAGTCGGGAAGGTTCCTTG
CGGTTCGCGGCGTGCCGGACGTGACAAACGGAAGCCGCACGTCTCACTAGTACCCTCGCAGACGGACAGC
GCCAGGGAGCAATGGCAGCGCGCCGACCGCGATGGGCTGTGGCCAATAGCGGCTGCTCAGCAGGGCGCGC
CGAGAGCAGCGGCCGGGAAGGGGCGGTGCGGGAGGCGGGGTGTGGGGCGGTAGTGTGGGCCCTGTTCCTG
CCCGCGCGGTGTTCCGCATTCTGCAAGCCTCCGGAGCGCACGTCGGCAGTCGGCTCCCTCGTTGACCGAA
TCACCGACCTCTCTCCCCAGGGGGATCCACCGGAGCTTACCATGACCGAGTACAAGCCCACGGTGCGCCT
CGCCACCCGCGACGACGTCCCCAGGGCCGTACGCACCCTCGCCGCCGCGTTCGCCGACTACCCCGCCACG
CGCCACACCGTCGATCCGGACCGCCACATCGAGCGGGTCACCGAGCTGCAAGAACTCTTCCTCACGCGCG
TCGGGCTCGACATCGGCAAGGTGTGGGTCGCGGACGACGGCGCCGCGGTGGCGGTCTGGACCACGCCGGA
GAGCGTCGAAGCGGGGGCGGTGTTCGCCGAGATCGGCCCGCGCATGGCCGAGTTGAGCGGTTCCCGGCTG
GCCGCGCAGCAACAGATGGAAGGCCTCCTGGCGCCGCACCGGCCCAAGGAGCCCGCGTGGTTCCTGGCCA
CCGTCGGCGTCTCGCCCGACCACCAGGGCAAGGGTCTGGGCAGCGCCGTCGTGCTCCCCGGAGTGGAGGC
GGCCGAGCGCGCCGGGGTGCCCGCCTTCCTGGAGACCTCCGCGCCCCGCAACCTCCCCTTCTACGAGCGG
CTCGGCTTCACCGTCACCGCCGACGTCGAGGTGCCCGAAGGACCGCGCACCTGGTGCATGACCCGCAAGC
CCGGTGCCTGACGCCCGCCCCACGACCCGCAGCGCCCGACCGAAAGGAGCGCACGACCCCATGCATCGGT
ACCTTTAAGACCAATGACTTACAAGGCAGCTGTAGATCTTAGCCACTTTTTAAAAGAAAAGGGGGGACTG
GAAGGGCTAATTCACTCCCAACGAAGACAAGATCTGCTTTTTGCTTGTACTGGGTCTCTCTGGTTAGACC
AGATCTGAGCCTGGGAGCTCTCTGGCTAACTAGGGAACCCACTGCTTAAGCCTCAATAAAGCTTGCCTTG
AGTGCTTCAAGTAGTGTGTGCCCGTCTGTTGTGTGACTCTGGTAACTAGAGATCCCTCAGACCCTTTTAG
TCAGTGTGGAAAATCTCTAGCAGTAGTAGTTCATGTCATCTTATTATTCAGTATTTATAACTTGCAAAGA
AATGAATATCAGAGAGTGAGAGGAACTTGTTTATTGCAGCTTATAATGGTTACAAATAAAGCAATAGCAT
CACAAATTTCACAAATAAAGCATTTTTTTCACTGCATTCTAGTTGTGGTTTGTCCAAACTCATCAATGTA
TCTTATCATGTCTGGCTCTAGCTATCCCGCCCCTAACTCCGCCCATCCCGCCCCTAACTCCGCCCAGTTC
CGCCCATTCTCCGCCCCATGGCTGACTAATTTTTTTTATTTATGCAGAGGCCGAGGCCGCCTCGGCCTCT
GAGCTATTCCAGAAGTAGTGAGGAGGCTTTTTTGGAGGCCTAGGGACGTACCCAATTCGCCCTATAGTGA
GTCGTATTACGCGCGCTCACTGGCCGTCGTTTTACAACGTCGTGACTGGGAAAACCCTGGCGTTACCCAA
CTTAATCGCCTTGCAGCACATCCCCCTTTCGCCAGCTGGCGTAATAGCGAAGAGGCCCGCACCGATCGCC
CTTCCCAACAGTTGCGCAGCCTGAATGGCGAATGGG
[124 nt withheld, positions 6617-6740]
C
[91 nt withheld, positions 6742-6832]
A
[49 nt withheld, positions 6834-6882]
CCTTTGACGTTGGAGTCCACGTTCTTT
[37 nt withheld, positions 6910-6946]
ACCCTATCTCGGTCTATTCTTTTGATTTATAAGGGATTTTGCCGATTTCGGCCTATTGGTTAAAAAATGA
GCTGATTTAACAAAAATTTAACGCGAATTTTAACAAAATATTAACGCTTACAATTTAGGTGGCACTTTTC
GGGGAAATGTGCGCGGAACCCCTATTTGTTTATTTTTCTAAATACATTCAAATATGTATCCGCTCATGAG
ACAATAACCCTGATAAATGCTTCAATAATATTGAAAAAGGAAGAGTATGAGTATTCAACATTTCCGTGTC
GCCCTTATTCCCTTTTTTGCGGCATTTTGCCTTCCTGTTTTTGCTCACCCAGAAACGCTGGTGAAAGTAA
AAGATGCTGAAGATCAGTTGGGTGCACGAGTGGGTTACATCGAACTGGATCTCAACAGCGGTAAGATCCT
TGAGAGTTTTCGCCCCGAAGAACGTTTTCCAATGATGAGCACTTTTAAAGTTCTGCTATGTGGCGCGGTA
TTATCCCGTATTGACGCCGGGCAAGAGCAACTCGGTCGCCGCATACACTATTCTCAGAATGACTTGGTTG
AGTACTCACCAGTCACAGAAAAGCATCTTACGGATGGCATGACAGTAAGAGAATTATGCAGTGCTGCCAT
AACCATGAGTGATAACACTGCGGCCAACTTACTTCTGACAACGATCGGAGGACCGAAGGAGCTAACCGCT
TTTTTGCACAACATGGGGGATCATGTAACTCGCCTTGATCGTTGGGAACCGGAGCTGAATGAAGCCATAC
CAAACGACGAGCGTGACACCACGATGCCTGTAGCAATGGCAACAACGTTGCGCAAACTATTAACTGGCGA
ACTACTTACTCTAGCTTCCCGGCAACAATTAATAGACTGGATGGAGGCGGATAAAGTTGCAGGACCACTT
CTGCGCTCGGCCCTTCCGGCTGGCTGGTTTATTGCTGATAAATCTGGAGCCGGTGAGCGTGGGTCTCGCG
GTATCATTGCAGCACTGGGGCCAGATGGTAAGCCCTCCCGTATCGTAGTTATCTACACGACGGGGAGTCA
GGCAACTATGGATGAACGAAATAGACAGATCGCTGAGATAGGTGCCTCACTGATTAAGCATTGGTAACTG
TCAGACCAAGTTTACTCATATATACTTTAGATTGATTTAAAACTTCATTTTTAATTTAAAAGGATCTAGG
TGAAGATCCTTTTTGATAATCTCATGACCAAAATCCCTTAACGTGAGTTTTCGTTCCACTGAGCGTCAGA
CCCCGTAGAAAAGATCAAAGGATCTTC
