>Addgene plasmid #217427 | pLJC2-TK2-3xFLAG | depositor partial sequence | sequence record 424087 | insert
ATGTTGCTGTGGCCCTTGCGAGGGTGGGCAGCTAGAGCCCTCAGATGTTTCGGTCCGGGTTCACGAGGGA
GTCCGGCATCAGGACCCGGACCTCGGCGCGTACAACGACGCGCTTGGCCGCCAGATAAGGAGCAAGAGAA
GGAAAAGAAATCAGTAATCTGTGTGGAGGGTAACATAGCTAGTGGGAAGACAACCTGTCTCGAGTTCTTC
AGCAATGCCACGGACGTAGAAGTCCTGACGGAACCCGTATCAAAATGGAGGAACGTTCGGGGTCACAACC
CCCTGGGTCTCATGTACCATGATGCAAGCAGATGGGGTCTTACCCTGCAGACTTATGTGCAGCTTACTAT
GTTGGATCGACATACCCGCCCGCAGGTTTCTAGTGTACGGTTGATGGAGAGGAGCATACACAGTGCCCGC
TATATCTTTGTCGAAAACCTCTACAGGTCCGGCAAAATGCCCGAGGTCGATTACGTTGTACTCAGTGAGT
GGTTTGATTGGATACTGAGAAATATGGACGTGTCCGTTGACCTCATCGTGTACCTCCGGACTAATCCCGA
AACCTGCTATCAACGACTCAAGAAGCGCTGTAGGGAAGAAGAGAAGGTGATCCCACTGGAGTATCTTGAA
GCCATTCACCATTTGCACGAGGAATGGTTGATCAAGGGTTCTCTCTTTCCTATGGCAGCACCGGTGTTGG
TGATAGAAGCCGACCATCACATGGAAAGAATGTTGGAGTTGTTTGAACAGAACAGAGACAGGATACTTAC
ACCAGAAAATCGCAAACACTGCCCAGGAGGCAGCGCGGCCGCAGGCGACTACAAAGACCATGACGGTGAT
TATAAAGATCATGACATTGATTACAAGGATGACGATGACAAGTAATAA
